Addgene plasmid #63783: pGS1011
Purpose: Vector to create a cassette for homologous recombination in S. cerevisiae; adds a C-terminal Strep tag II followed by TRP1 selection marker
Depositing lab: Monika Golas & Bjoern Sander. Depositing organization: Aarhus University. Publication: Strep-tag II and Twin-Strep Based Cassettes for Protein Tagging by Homologous Recombination and Characterization of Endogenous Macromolecular Assemblies in Saccharomyces cerevisiae. Rai J, Pemmasani JK, Voronovsky A, Jensen IS, Manavalan A, Nyengaard JR, Golas MM, Sander B. Mol Biotechnol. 2014 Jun 27. 10.1007/s12033-014-9778-5 PubMed 24969434.
Backbone
  Vector backbone: pUC57
  Backbone manufacturer: Fermentas/Thermo
  Backbone size w/o insert (bp): 2710
  Total vector size (bp): 3724
  Vector type: E. coli cloning vector
  Selectable markers: TRP1
Growth in bacteria
  Bacterial resistance: Ampicillin, 100 μg/mL
  Growth temperature: 37°C
  Growth strain: Top10
  Copy number: High Copy
Gene/Insert
  Gene/Insert name: Strep-tag II followed by TRP1 selection marker
  Species: Synthetic
  Promoter: none
  Tag / fusion protein: Strep-tag II (C terminal on backbone)
  Cloning method: Restriction Enzyme; 5′ cloning site KpnI (not destroyed); 3′ cloning site PaeI/SphI (not destroyed)
  Sequencing primers: 5′ M13 uni -43; 3′ M13 rev -49
Terms and licenses: Academic/Nonprofit Terms; Industry Terms: Not Available to Industry
Depositor comments: The Strep-tag II sequence is adapted from the sequence of commercial Strep-tag II plasmids offered by IBA, Goettingen, Germany.
How to cite: pGS1011 was a gift from Monika Golas & Bjoern Sander (Addgene plasmid # 63783 ; http://n2t.net/addgene:63783 ; RRID:Addgene_63783)
