[The description below was written by a language model from this plasmid's Addgene catalogue record and pLannotate feature annotations shown in this document.]
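Description:
pGS1011 is a 3,724 bp template plasmid built on the pUC57 E. coli cloning vector. It supplies a cassette for C-terminal tagging of endogenous genes in Saccharomyces cerevisiae by homologous recombination. In bacteria it is maintained at high copy through the ColE1/pUC-type origin and selected with ampicillin via the β-lactamase gene and its own promoter. It has no yeast replication origin, consistent with its role as a source of linear integration cassettes rather than as an episomal yeast vector. The remaining annotated backbone features are typical pUC remnants: the lac promoter, operator and CAP site, fragments of lacZα and lacI, part of a multiple cloning site, and short bom and rop fragments.

The synthetic insert, placed between KpnI and SphI (PaeI) sites that both remain intact, consists of a Strep-tag II coding sequence followed by a TRP1 selection marker. The feature table identifies the TRP1 open reading frame by homology to the Kluyveromyces lactis protein. The short Strep-tag II itself is not picked up by the automated annotation, and the sequence record is described as only partially sequenced. No promoter is listed for the insert. The tag is meant to be fused in frame to the 3′ end of a chromosomal gene, so the tagged protein would be expressed from that gene's native promoter.

In use, the cassette is targeted to the end of a chosen open reading frame, and integrants are selected by tryptophan prototrophy in a trp1 host. The Strep-tag II then allows affinity capture on Strep-Tactin-type resins. The associated work applies this to purify and characterize endogenous macromolecular assemblies from yeast. The depositor notes that the tag sequence was adapted from commercial Strep-tag II plasmids.
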