Features (pLannotate 1.2.2; 12 found; start..end, strand, type, name):
    137..236     +  misc_feature   bom (fragment): basis of mobility region from pBR322
    242..399     -  CDS            lacZα (fragment): LacZα fragment of β-galactosidase; lacZ fragment
    450..505     -  misc_feature   MCS (fragment): pBluescript multiple cloning site
    583..1212    -  CDS            TRP1: TRPF_KLULA - Protein inferred from homology: Swiss-Prot protein existence level 3. From Kluyveromyces lactis (strain ATCC 8585 / CBS 2359 / DSM 70799 / NBRC 1267 / NRRL Y-1140 / WM37) (Yeast) (Candida sphaerica).
   1527..1543    -  protein_bind   lac operator: The lac repressor binds to the lac operator to inhibit transcription in E. coli. This inhibition can be relieved by adding lactose or isopropyl-β-D-thiogalactopyranoside (IPTG). lac repressor encoded by lacI
   1551..1581    -  promoter       lac promoter: promoter for the E. coli lac operon
   1596..1617    -  protein_bind   CAP binding site: CAP binding activates transcription in the presence of cAMP. E. coli catabolite activator protein
   1630..1722    -  CDS            lacI (fragment): lac repressor; lacI; The lac repressor binds to the lac operator to inhibit transcription in E. coli. This inhibition can be relieved by adding lactose or isopropyl-β-D-thiogalactopyranoside (IPTG).
   1905..2493    -  rep_origin     ori: high-copy-number ColE1/pMB1/pBR322/pUC origin of replication
   2664..3524    -  CDS            AmpR: β-lactamase; bla; confers resistance to ampicillin, carbenicillin, and related antibiotics
   3525..3629    -  promoter       AmpR promoter: bla
   3724..35      +  CDS            rop (fragment) (across the origin): Rop protein, which maintains plasmids at low copy number; rop
>Addgene plasmid #63783 | pGS1011 | depositor full sequence | sequence record 106469 | Full plasmid sequence, partially sequenced
TCGCGCGTTTCGGTGATGACGGTGAAAACCTCTGACACATGCAGCTCCCGGAGACGGTCACAGCTTGTCT
GTAAGCGGATGCCGGGAGCAGACAAGCCCGTCAGGGCGCGTCAGCGGGTGTTGGCGGGTGTCGGGGCTGG
CTTAACTATGCGGCATCAGAGCAGATTGTACTGAGAGTGCACCATATGCGGTGTGAAATACCGCACAGAT
GCGTAAGGAGAAAATACCGCATCAGGCGCCATTCGCCATTCAGGCTGCGCAACTGTTGGGAAGGGCGATC
GGTGCGGGCCTCTTCGCTATTACGCCAGCTGGCGAAAGGGGGATGTGCTGCAAGGCGATTAAGTTGGGTA
ACGCCAGGGTTTTCCCAGTCACGACGTTGTAAAACGACGGCCAGTGAATTCGAGCTCGGTACCGGTAGTG
CTTGGAGTCATCCACAATTCGAAAAATAAAAGCTTGATATCGAATTCCTGCAGCCCGGGGGATCCACTAG
TTCTAGAGCGGCCGCGGAACGATCATTCACTATATATATATCAATTTATATATACGTATGTGTAATTGAA
GAAAGATACGTTTTTTCCTCTATTGAGAGGCCTGCTGGATGAATAGCTTTACCTTTTCTAAATCCTTGAT
ACCATCAGTCTCTACTCCTCCACTTACATCGACACCGATCGCATTTGGTAACATATTAATGGCAACAGAA
ACGTTATCAGGATTCAATCCACCAGCGATAATGAATTTTATCTCGGGATGACTTGCAGACCAACTGGAAA
TTGCACTCCAATTCAATTTCTCACCAGTGCCACCTTCACCAGAATCGAACAACGTCAGCACATTGTCTAC
GTGTTCATACAGGTCCAGTAGTAATTCACAATCCTGTGGGAACTGGAACCTCTTAATGATTGGAATTGAA
GATGGGATCAAAGATCTGTATTCTTTAATATCTTCATCTCCATGTAATTGTATCACATCTAGATTATATT
CGTGGTACAGTTGAAGGACATCATCAACGGACTGATTTCTAAACACCCCGACTAGTTTAGTACCTTTCAC
GTTCTCTTGTTGGTGAACTGCAGTTGAAATACCTTTCGCAACAGATGAGTCAATGGTTCTTTTCCTACCG
GGAACACAAATGATACCTAAGTAATCAGCACCATCATCCACAGCAGTCTTTGCAGCTTCAACGGTTTGCA
AACCACACACTTTAACGAGCATCACAGTAGATTTCGCAAGAGGGTAGCTCGCTCAGAGTACCCAAGTAAA
TGATTAGTAAACTGATGTTTGATAGTTCAATTTTTCAATGAAATAACCTTATATTAAAATTGATATTACT
ATTATACAAAAATAAAGAATAAAGGATTTGAGTTTATACATAAAATACCATTATTATTTGTTCAGTGAGA
GATACCGGGGTATATGGGATGTGTGTAGTGATACCATGCAATCATGTATCAAACATGGGCCCTCGCTCCG
ACCGTGCGGCATGCAAGCTTGGCGTAATCATGGTCATAGCTGTTTCCTGTGTGAAATTGTTATCCGCTCA
CAATTCCACACAACATACGAGCCGGAAGCATAAAGTGTAAAGCCTGGGGTGCCTAATGAGTGAGCTAACT
CACATTAATTGCGTTGCGCTCACTGCCCGCTTTCCAGTCGGGAAACCTGTCGTGCCAGCTGCATTAATGA
ATCGGCCAACGCGCGGGGAGAGGCGGTTTGCGTATTGGGCGCTCTTCCGCTTCCTCGCTCACTGACTCGC
TGCGCTCGGTCGTTCGGCTGCGGCGAGCGGTATCAGCTCACTCAAAGGCGGTAATACGGTTATCCACAGA
ATCAGGGGATAACGCAGGAAAGAACATGTGAGCAAAAGGCCAGCAAAAGGCCAGGAACCGTAAAAAGGCC
GCGTTGCTGGCGTTTTTCCATAGGCTCCGCCCCCCTGACGAGCATCACAAAAATCGACGCTCAAGTCAGA
GGTGGCGAAACCCGACAGGACTATAAAGATACCAGGCGTTTCCCCCTGGAAGCTCCCTCGTGCGCTCTCC
TGTTCCGACCCTGCCGCTTACCGGATACCTGTCCGCCTTTCTCCCTTCGGGAAGCGTGGCGCTTTCTCAT
AGCTCACGCTGTAGGTATCTCAGTTCGGTGTAGGTCGTTCGCTCCAAGCTGGGCTGTGTGCACGAACCCC
CCGTTCAGCCCGACCGCTGCGCCTTATCCGGTAACTATCGTCTTGAGTCCAACCCGGTAAGACACGACTT
ATCGCCACTGGCAGCAGCCACTGGTAACAGGATTAGCAGAGCGAGGTATGTAGGCGGTGCTACAGAGTTC
TTGAAGTGGTGGCCTAACTACGGCTACACTAGAAGAACAGTATTTGGTATCTGCGCTCTGCTGAAGCCAG
TTACCTTCGGAAAAAGAGTTGGTAGCTCTTGATCCGGCAAACAAACCACCGCTGGTAGCGGTGGTTTTTT
TGTTTGCAAGCAGCAGATTACGCGCAGAAAAAAAGGATCTCAAGAAGATCCTTTGATCTTTTCTACGGGG
TCTGACGCTCAGTGGAACGAAAACTCACGTTAAGGGATTTTGGTCATGAGATTATCAAAAAGGATCTTCA
CCTAGATCCTTTTAAATTAAAAATGAAGTTTTAAATCAATCTAAAGTATATATGAGTAAACTTGGTCTGA
CAGTTACCAATGCTTAATCAGTGAGGCACCTATCTCAGCGATCTGTCTATTTCGTTCATCCATAGTTGCC
TGACTCCCCGTCGTGTAGATAACTACGATACGGGAGGGCTTACCATCTGGCCCCAGTGCTGCAATGATAC
CGCGAGACCCACGCTCACCGGCTCCAGATTTATCAGCAATAAACCAGCCAGCCGGAAGGGCCGAGCGCAG
AAGTGGTCCTGCAACTTTATCCGCCTCCATCCAGTCTATTAATTGTTGCCGGGAAGCTAGAGTAAGTAGT
TCGCCAGTTAATAGTTTGCGCAACGTTGTTGCCATTGCTACAGGCATCGTGGTGTCACGCTCGTCGTTTG
GTATGGCTTCATTCAGCTCCGGTTCCCAACGATCAAGGCGAGTTACATGATCCCCCATGTTGTGCAAAAA
AGCGGTTAGCTCCTTCGGTCCTCCGATCGTTGTCAGAAGTAAGTTGGCCGCAGTGTTATCACTCATGGTT
ATGGCAGCACTGCATAATTCTCTTACTGTCATGCCATCCGTAAGATGCTTTTCTGTGACTGGTGAGTACT
CAACCAAGTCATTCTGAGAATAGTGTATGCGGCGACCGAGTTGCTCTTGCCCGGCGTCAATACGGGATAA
TACCGCGCCACATAGCAGAACTTTAAAAGTGCTCATCATTGGAAAACGTTCTTCGGGGCGAAAACTCTCA
AGGATCTTACCGCTGTTGAGATCCAGTTCGATGTAACCCACTCGTGCACCCAACTGATCTTCAGCATCTT
TTACTTTCACCAGCGTTTCTGGGTGAGCAAAAACAGGAAGGCAAAATGCCGCAAAAAAGGGAATAAGGGC
GACACGGAAATGTTGAATACTCATACTCTTCCTTTTTCAATATTATTGAAGCATTTATCAGGGTTATTGT
CTCATGAGCGGATACATATTTGAATGTATTTAGAAAAATAAACAAATAGGGGTTCCGCGCACATTTCCCC
GAAAAGTGCCACCTGACGTCTAAGAAACCATTATTATCATGACATTAACCTATAAAAATAGGCGTATCAC
GAGGCCCTTTCGTC
