>Addgene plasmid #63783 | pGS1011 | depositor partial sequence | sequence record 106468 | Tagging cassette, reverse primer
TTACGCCNAGCTTGCATGCCGCACGGTCGGAGCGAGGGCCCATGTTTGATACATGATTGCATGGTATCAC
TACACACATCCCATATACCCCGGTATCTCTCACTGAACAAATAATAATGGTATTTTATGTATAAACTCAA
ATCCTTTATTCTTTATTTTTGTATAATAGTAATATCAATTTTAATATAAGGTTATTTCATTGAAAAATTG
AACTATCAAACATCAGTTTACTAATCATTTACTTGGGTACTCTGAGCGAGCTACCCTCTTGCGAAATCTA
CTGTGATGCTCGTTAAAGTGTGTGGTTTGCAAACCGTTGAAGCTGCAAAGACTGCTGTGGATGATGGTGC
TGATTACTTAGGTATCATTTGTGTTCCCGGTAGGAAAAGAACCATTGACTCATCTGTTGCGAAAGGTATT
TCAACTGCAGTTCACCAACAAGAGAACGTGAAAGGTACTAAACTAGTCGGGGTGTTTAGAAATCAGTCCG
TTGATGATGTCCTTCAACTGTACCACGAATATAATCTAGATGTGATACAATTACATGGAGATGAAGATAT
TAAAGAATACAGATCTTTGATCCCATCTTCAATTCCAATCATTAAGAGGTTCCAGTTCCCACAGGATTGT
GAATTACTACTGGACCTGTATGAACACGTAGACAATGTGCTGACGTTGTTCGATTCTGGTGAAGGTGGCA
CTGGTGAGAAATTGAATTGGAGTGCAATTTCCAGTTGGTCTGCAAGTCATCCCGAGATAAAATTCATTAT
CGCTGGTGGATTGAATCCTGATAACGTTTCTGTTGCCATTAATATGTTACCAAATGCGATCGGTGTCGAT
GTAAGTGGAGGAGTAGAGACTGATGGTATCAAGGATTTAGAAAAGGTAAAGCTATTCATCCAGCAGGCCT
CTCAATAGAGGAAAAAACGTATCTTTCTTCAATTACACATACGTATATATAAATT
