>Addgene plasmid #63783 | pGS1011 | depositor partial sequence | sequence record 106470 | Tagging cassette, forward primer
AGCTCGGTACCGGTAGTGCTTGGAGTCATCCACAATTCGAAAAATAAAAGCTTGATATCGAATTCCTGCA
GCCCGGGGGATCCACTAGTTCTAGAGCGGCCGCGGAACGATCATTCACTATATATATATCAATTTATATA
TACGTATGTGTAATTGAAGAAAGATACGTTTTTTCCTCTATTGAGAGGCCTGCTGGATGAATAGCTTTAC
CTTTTCTAAATCCTTGATACCATCAGTCTCTACTCCTCCACTTACATCGACACCGATCGCATTTGGTAAC
ATATTAATGGCAACAGAAACGTTATCAGGATTCAATCCACCAGCGATAATGAATTTTATCTCGGGATGAC
TTGCAGACCAACTGGAAATTGCACTCCAATTCAATTTCTCACCAGTGCCACCTTCACCAGAATCGAACAA
CGTCAGCACATTGTCTACGTGTTCATACAGGTCCAGTAGTAATTCACAATCCTGTGGGAACTGGAACCTC
TTAATGATTGGAATTGAAGATGGGATCAAAGATCTGTATTCTTTAATATCTTCATCTCCATGTAATTGTA
TCACATCTAGATTATATTCGTGGTACAGTTGAAGGACATCATCAACGGACTGATTTCTAAACACCCCGAC
TAGTTTAGTACCTTTCACGTTCTCTTGTTGGTGAACTGCAGTTGAAATACCTTTCGCAACAGATGAGTCA
ATGGTTCTTTTCCTACCGGGAACACAAATGATACCTAAGTAATCAGCACCATCATCCACAGCAGTCTTTG
CAGCTTCAACGGTTTGCAAACCACACACTTTAACGAGCATCACAGTAGATTTCGCAAGAGGGTAGCTCGC
TCAGAGTACCCAAGTAAATGATTAGTAAACTGATGTTTGATAGTTCAATTTTTCAATGAAATAACCTTAT
ATTAAAATTGATATTACTATTATACAAAAATAAAGAATAAAGGATTTGAGTTTATACATAAAATA
