>Addgene plasmid #63783 | pGS1011 | addgene partial sequence | sequence record 110120 | pBRforEco 5'-AATAGGCGTATCACGAGGC-3'
GGTGATGACGGTGAAAACCTCTGACACATGCAGCTCCCGGAGACGGTCACAGCTTGTCTGTAAGCGGATG
CCGGGAGCAGACAAGCCCGTCAGGGCGCGTCAGCGGGTGTTGGCGGGTGTCGGGGCTGGCTTAACTATGC
GGCATCAGAGCAGATTGTACTGAGAGTGCACCATATGCGGTGTGAAATACCGCACAGATGCGTAAGGAGA
AAATACCGCATCAGGCGCCATTCGCCATTCAGGCTGCGCAACTGTTGGGAAGGGCGATCGGTGCGGGCCT
CTTCGCTATTACGCCAGCTGGCGAAAGGGGGATGTGCTGCAAGGCGATTAAGTTGGGTAACGCCAGGGTT
TTCCCAGTCACGACGTTGTAAAACGACGGCCAGTGAATTCGAGCTCGGTACCGGTAGTGCTTGGAGTCAT
CCACAATTCGAAAAATAAAAGCTTGATATCGAATTCCTGCAGCCCGGGGGATCCACTAGTTCTAGAGCGG
CCGCGGAACGATCATTCACTATATATATATCAATTTATATATACGTATGTGTAATTGAAGAAAGATACGT
TTTTTCCTCTATTGAGAGGCCTGCTGGATGAATAGCTTTACCTTTTCTAAATCCTTGATACCATCAGTCT
CTACTCCTCCACTTACATCGACACCGATCGCATTTGGTAACATATTAATGGCAACAGAAACGTTATCAGG
ATTCAATCCACCAGCGATAATGAATTTTATCTCGGGATGACTTGCAGACCAACTGGAAATTGCACTCCAA
TTCAATTTCTCACCAGTGCCACCTTCACCAGAATCGAACAACGTCAGCACATTGTCTACGTGTTCATACA
GGTCCAGTAGTAATTCACAATCCTGTGGGAACTGGAACCTCTTAA
