>Addgene plasmid #63783 | pGS1011 | addgene partial sequence | sequence record 110122 | pBR322ori-F 5'-GGGAAACGCCTGGTATCTTT-3'
CCACCTCTGACTTGAGCGTCGATTTTTGTGATGCTCGTCAGGGGGGCGGAGCCTATGGAAAAACGCCAGC
AACGCGGCCTTTTTACGGTTCCTGGCCTTTTGCTGGCCTTTTGCTCACATGTTCTTTCCTGCGTTATCCC
CTGATTCTGTGGATAACCGTATTACCGCCTTTGAGTGAGCTGATACCGCTCGCCGCAGCCGAACGACCGA
GCGCAGCGAGTCAGTGAGCGAGGAAGCGGAAGAGCGCCCAATACGCAAACCGCCTCTCCCCGCGCGTTGG
CCGATTCATTAATGCAGCTGGCACGACAGGTTTCCCGACTGGAAAGCGGGCAGTGAGCGCAACGCAATTA
ATGTGAGTTAGCTCACTCATTAGGCACCCCAGGCTTTACACTTTATGCTTCCGGCTCGTATGTTGTGTGG
AATTGTGAGCGGATAACAATTTCACACAGGAAACAGCTATGACCATGATTACGCCAAGCTTGCATGCCGC
ACGGTCGGAGCGAGGGCCCATGTTTGATACATGATTGCATGGTATCACTACACACATCCCATATACCCCG
GTATCTCTCACTGAACAAATAATAATGGTATTTTATGTATAAACTCAAATCCTTTATTCTTTATTTTTGT
ATAATAGTAATATCAATTTTAATATAAGGTTATTTCATTGAAAAATTGAACTATCAAACATCAGTTTACT
AATCATTTACTTGGGTACTCTGAGCGAGCTACCCTCTTGCGAAATCTACTGTGATGCTCGTTAAAGTGTG
TGGTTTGCAAACCGTTGAAGCTGCAAAGACTGCTGTGGATGATGGTGCTGATTACTTAGGTATCATTTGT
GTTCCCGGTAGGAAAAGAACCATTGACTCATCTGTTGCGAAAGG
